>Addgene plasmid #21833 | XBP-1 2: pFLAG.XBP1p.CMV2 | addgene full sequence | sequence record 342084 | Addgene NGS Result
CCATTCGCCATTCAGGCTGCGCAACTGTTGGGAAGGGCGATCGGTGCGGGCCTCTTCGCTATTACGCCAG
CTGGCGAAAGGGGGATGTGCTGCAAGGCGATTAAGTTGGGTAACGCCAGGGTTTTCCCAGTCACGACGTT
GTAAAACGACGGCCAGTGCCAAGCTGATCTATACATTGAATCAATATTGGCAATTAGCCATATTAGTCAT
TGGTTATATAGCATAAATCAATATTGGCTATTGGCCATTGCATACGTTGTATCTATATCATAATATGTAC
ATTTATATTGGCTCATGTCCAATATGACCGCCATGTTGACATTGATTATTGACTAGTTATTAATAGTAAT
CAATTACGGGGTCATTAGTTCATAGCCCATATATGGAGTTCCGCGTTACATAACTTACGGTAAATGGCCC
GCCTGGCTGACCGCCCAACGACCCCCGCCCATTGACGTCAATAATGACGTATGTTCCCATAGTAACGCCA
ATAGGGACTTTCCATTGACGTCAATGGGTGGAGTATTTACGGTAAACTGCCCACTTGGCAGTACATCAAG
TGTATCATATGCCAAGTCCGCCCCCTATTGACGTCAATGACGGTAAATGGCCCGCCTGGCATTATGCCCA
GTACATGACCTTACGGGACTTTCCTACTTGGCAGTACATCTACGTATTAGTCATCGCTATTACCATGGTG
ATGCGGTTTTGGCAGTACACCAATGGGCGTGGATAGCGGTTTGACTCACGGGGATTTCCAAGTCTCCACC
CCATTGACGTCAATGGGAGTTTGTTTTGGCACCAAAATCAACGGGACTTTCCAAAATGTCGTAATAACCC
CGCCCCGTTGACGCAAATGGGCGGTAGGCGTGTACGGTGGGAGGTCTATATAAGCAGAGCTCGTTTAGTG
AACCGTCAGAATTGATCTACCATGGACTACAAAGACGATGACGACAAGCTTGTGGTGGCAGCGGCGCCGA
GCGCGGCCACGGCGGCCCCCAAAGTGCTACTCTTATCTGGCCAGCCCGCCTCCGTCGGCCGGGCGCTGCC
GCTCATGGTACCCGGTCCGCGGGCAGCAGGGTCGGAGGCGAGCGGGACACCGCAGGCTCGCAAGCGGCAG
CGGCTCACGCACCTGAGCCCGGAGGAGAAAGCGCTGCGGAGGAAACTGAAAAACAGAGTAGTAGCGCAGA
CTGCTCGAGATAGAAAGAAAGCCCGGATGAGCGAGCTGGAGCAGCAAGTGGTGGATTTGGAAGAAGAGAA
CCACAAACTCCAGCTAGAAAATCAGCTTTTACGGGAGAAAACTCACGGCCTTGTGGTTGAGAACCAGGAG
TTAAGAACACGCTTGGGAATGGACACGCTGGATCCTGACGAGGTTCCAGAGGTGGAGGCCAAGGGGAGTG
GAGTAAGGCTGGTGGCCGGGTCTGCTGAGTCCGCAGCAGGTGCAGGCCCAGTTGTCACCTCCCCAGAACA
TCTTCCCATGGACTCTGACACTGTTGCCTCTTCAGATTCTGAGTCTGATATCCTTTTGGGCATTCTGGAC
AAGTTGGACCCTGTCATGTTTTTCAAATGTCCTTCCCCAGAGTCTGCTAGTCTGGAGGAACTCCCAGAGG
TCTACCCAGAAGGACCTAGTTCCTTACCAGCCTCCCTTTCTCTGTCAGTGGGGACCTCATCAGCCAAGCT
GGAAGCCATTAATGAACTCATTCGTTTTGACCATGTATACACCAAGCCTCTAGTTTTAGAGATCCCCTCT
GAGACAGAGAGTCAAACTAACGTGGTAGTGAAAATTGAGGAAGCACCTCTAAGCTCTTCAGAAGAGGATC
ACCCTGAATTCATTGTCTCAGTGAAGAAAGAGCCTTTGGAAGATGACTTCATCCCAGAGCTGGGCATCTC
AAACCTGCTTTCATCCAGCCATTGTCTGAGACCACCTTCTTGCCTGCTGGACGCTCACAGTGACTGTGGA
TATGAGGGCTCCCCTTCTCCCTTCAGTGACATGTCTTCTCCACTTGGTACAGACCACTCCTGGGAGGATA
CTTTTGCCAATGAACTTTTCCCCCAGCTGATTAGTGTCTAAAGAGCCACATAACACTGGGCCCCTTTCCC
TGACCATCACATTGCCTAGAGGATAGCATAGGCCTGTCTCTTTCGTTAAAAGCCAAAGTAGAGGCTGTCT
GGCCTTAGAAGAATTCCTCTAAAGTATTTCAAATCTCATAGATGACTTCCAAGTATTGTCGTTTGACACT
CAGCTGTCTAAGGTATTCAAAGGTATTCCAGTACTACAGCTTTTGAGATTCTAGTTTATCTTAAAGGTGG
TAGTATACTCTAAATCGCAGGGAGGGTCATTTGACAGTTTTTTCCCAGCCTGGCTTCAAACTATGTAGCC
GAGGCTAGGCAGAAACTTCTGACCCTCTTGACCCCACCTCCCAAGTGCTGGGCTTCACCAGGTGTGCACC
TCCACACCTGCCCCCCGACATGTCAGGTGGACATGGGATTCATGAATGGCCCTTAGCATTTCTTTCTCCA
CTCTCTGCTTCCCAGGTTTCGTAACCTGAGGGGGCTTGTTTTCCCTTATGTGCATTTTAAATGAAGATCA
AGAATCTTTGTAAAATGATGAAAATTTACTATGTAAATGCTTGATGGATCTTCTTGCTAGTGTAGCTTCT
AGAGGATCCCGGGTGGCATCCCTGTGACCCCTCCCCAGTGCCTCTCCTGGCCCTGGAAGTTGCCACTCCA
GTGCCCACCAGCCTTGTCCTAATAAAATTAAGTTGCATCATTTTGTCTGACTAGGTGTCCTTCTATAATA
TTATGGGGTGGAGGGGGGTGGTATGGAGCAAGGGGCAAGTTGGGAAGACAACCTGTAGGGCCTGCGGGGT
CTATTGGGAACCAAGCTGGAGTGCAGTGGCACAATCTTGGCTCACTGCAATCTCCGCCTCCTGGGTTCAA
GCGATTCTCCTGCCTCAGCCTCCCGAGTTGTTGGGATTCCAGGCATGCATGACCAGGCTCAGCTAATTTT
TGTTTTTTTGGTAGAGACGGGGTTTCACCATATTGGCCAGGCTGGTCTCCAACTCCTAATCTCAGGTGAT
CTACCCACCTTGGCCTCCCAAATTGCTGGGATTACAGGCGTGAACCACTGCTCCCTTCCCTGTCCTTCTG
ATTTTAAAATAACTATACCAGCAGGAGGACGTCCAGACACAGCATAGGCTACCTGGCCATGCCCAACCGG
TGGGACATTTGAGTTGCTTGCTTGGCACTGTCCTCTCATGCGTTGGGTCCACTCAGTAGATGCCTGTTGA
ATTGGGTACGCGGCCAGCTTGGCTGTGGAATGTGTGTCAGTTAGGGTGTGGAAAGTCCCCAGGCTCCCCA
GCAGGCAGAAGTATGCAAAGCATGCATCTCAATTAGTCAGCAACCAGGTGTGGAAAGTCCCCAGGCTCCC
CAGCAGGCAGAAGTATGCAAAGCATGCATCTCAATTAGTCAGCAACCATAGTCCCGCCCCTAACTCCGCC
CATCCCGCCCCTAACTCCGCCCAGTTCCGCCCATTCTCCGCCCCATGGCTGACTAATTTTTTTTATTTAT
GCAGAGGCCGAGGCCGCCTCGGCCTCTGAGCTATTCCAGAAGTAGTGAGGAGGCTTTTTTGGAGGCCTAG
GCTTTTGCAAAAAGCTCCTCGAGGAACTGAAAAACCAGAAAGTTAATTCCCTATAGTGAGTCGTATTAAA
TTCGTAATCATGTCATAGCTGTTTCCTGTGTGAAATTGTTATCCGCTCACAATTCCACACAACATACGAG
CCGGAAGCATAAAGTGTAAAGCCTGGGGTGCCTAATGAGTGAGCTAACTCACATTAATTGCGTTGCGCTC
ACTGCCCGCTTTCCAGTCGGGAAACCTGTCGTGCCAGCTGCATTAATGAATCGGCCAACGCGCGGGGAGA
GGCGGTTTGCGTATTGGGCGCTCTTCCGCTTCCTCGCTCACTGACTCGCTGCGCTCGGTCGTTCGGCTGC
GGCGAGCGGTATCAGCTCACTCAAAGGCGGTAATACGGTTATCCACAGAATCAGGGGATAACGCAGGAAA
GAACATGTGAGCAAAAGGCCAGCAAAAGGCCAGGAACCGTAAAAAGGCCGCGTTGCTGGCGTTTTTCCAT
AGGCTCCGCCCCCCTGACGAGCATCACAAAAATCGACGCTCAAGTCAGAGGTGGCGAAACCCGACAGGAC
TATAAAGATACCAGGCGTTTCCCCCTGGAAGCTCCCTCGTGCGCTCTCCTGTTCCGACCCTGCCGCTTAC
CGGATACCTGTCCGCCTTTCTCCCTTCGGGAAGCGTGGCGCTTTCTCATAGCTCACGCTGTAGGTATCTC
AGTTCGGTGTAGGTCGTTCGCTCCAAGCTGGGCTGTGTGCACGAACCCCCCGTTCAGCCCGACCGCTGCG
CCTTATCCGGTAACTATCGTCTTGAGTCCAACCCGGTAAGACACGACTTATCGCCACTGGCAGCAGCCAC
TGGTAACAGGATTAGCAGAGCGAGGTATGTAGGCGGTGCTACAGAGTTCTTGAAGTGGTGGCCTAACTAC
GGCTACACTAGAAGAACAGTATTTGGTATCTGCGCTCTGCTGAAGCCAGTTACCTTCGGAAAAAGAGTTG
GTAGCTCTTGATCCGGCAAACAAACCACCGCTGGTAGCGGTGGTTTTTTTGTTTGCAAGCAGCAGATTAC
GCGCAGAAAAAAAGGATCTCAAGAAGATCCTTTGATCTTTTCTACGGGGTCTGACGCTCAGTGGAACGAA
AACTCACGTTAAGGGATTTTGGTCATGAGATTATCAAAAAGGATCTTCACCTAGATCCTTTTAAATTAAA
AATGAAGTTTTAAATCAATCTAAAGTATATATGAGTAAACTTGGTCTGACAGTTACCAATGCTTAATCAG
TGAGGCACCTATCTCAGCGATCTGTCTATTTCGTTCATCCATAGTTGCCTGACTCCCCGTCGTGTAGATA
ACTACGATACGGGAGGGCTTACCATCTGGCCCCAGTGCTGCAATGATACCGCGAGACCCACGCTCACCGG
CTCCAGATTTATCAGCAATAAACCAGCCAGCCGGAAGGGCCGAGCGCAGAAGTGGTCCTGCAACTTTATC
CGCCTCCATCCAGTCTATTAATTGTTGCCGGGAAGCTAGAGTAAGTAGTTCGCCAGTTAATAGTTTGCGC
AACGTTGTTGCCATTGCTACAGGCATCGTGGTGTCACGCTCGTCGTTTGGTATGGCTTCATTCAGCTCCG
GTTCCCAACGATCAAGGCGAGTTACATGATCCCCCATGTTGTGCAAAAAAGCGGTTAGCTCCTTCGGTCC
TCCGATCGTTGTCAGAAGTAAGTTGGCCGCAGTGTTATCACTCATGGTTATGGCAGCACTGCATAATTCT
CTTACTGTCATGCCATCCGTAAGATGCTTTTCTGTGACTGGTGAGTACTCAACCAAGTCATTCTGAGAAT
AGTGTATGCGGCGACCGAGTTGCTCTTGCCCGGCGTCAATACGGGATAATACCGCGCCACATAGCAGAAC
TTTAAAAGTGCTCATCATTGGAAAACGTTCTTCGGGGCGAAAACTCTCAAGGATCTTACCGCTGTTGAGA
TCCAGTTCGATGTAACCCACTCGTGCACCCAACTGATCTTCAGCATCTTTTACTTTCACCAGCGTTTCTG
GGTGAGCAAAAACAGGAAGGCAAAATGCCGCAAAAAAGGGAATAAGGGCGACACGGAAATGTTGAATACT
CATACTCTTCCTTTTTCAATATTATTGAAGCATTTATCAGGGTTATTGTCTCATGAGCGGATACATATTT
GAATGTATTTAGAAAAATAAACAAATAGGGGTTCCGCGCACATTTCCCCGAAAAGTGCCACCTG
[124 nt withheld, positions 5875-5998]
C
[91 nt withheld, positions 6000-6090]
A
[49 nt withheld, positions 6092-6140]
CCTTTGACGTTGGAGTCCACGTTCTTT
[37 nt withheld, positions 6168-6204]
ACCCTATCTCGGTCTATTCTTTTGATTTATAAGGGATTTTGCCGATTTCGGCCTATTGGTTAAAAAATGA
GCTGATTTAACAAAAATTTAACGCGAATTTTAACAAAATATTAACGCTTACAATTT
Features (pLannotate 1.2.2; 17 found; start..end, strand, type, name):
      4..158     -  CDS            lacZα (fragment): LacZα fragment of β-galactosidase; lacZ fragment
    318..697     +  enhancer       CMV enhancer: human cytomegalovirus immediate early enhancer
    699..898     +  promoter       CMV promoter: human cytomegalovirus (CMV) immediate early promoter
    934..954     +  CDS            3xFLAG (fragment): three tandem FLAG® epitope tags
    995..1438    +  CDS            Xbp1 (fragment): XBP1_MOUSE - Also known as Treb5 From Mus musculus (Mouse).
   1422..1730    +  CDS            Xbp1 (fragment): XBP1_MOUSE - Also known as Treb5 From Mus musculus (Mouse).
   2671..3293    +  polyA_signal   hGH poly(A) signal: human growth hormone polyadenylation signal
   3322..3651    +  promoter       SV40 promoter: SV40 enhancer and early promoter
   3690..3708    -  promoter       T7 promoter: promoter for bacteriophage T7 RNA polymerase
   3746..3762    -  protein_bind   lac operator: The lac repressor binds to the lac operator to inhibit transcription in E. coli. This inhibition can be relieved by adding lactose or isopropyl-β-D-thiogalactopyranoside (IPTG). lac repressor encoded by lacI
   3770..3800    -  promoter       lac promoter: promoter for the E. coli lac operon
   3815..3836    -  protein_bind   CAP binding site: CAP binding activates transcription in the presence of cAMP. E. coli catabolite activator protein
   3849..3941    -  CDS            lacI (fragment): lac repressor; lacI; The lac repressor binds to the lac operator to inhibit transcription in E. coli. This inhibition can be relieved by adding lactose or isopropyl-β-D-thiogalactopyranoside (IPTG).
   4124..4712    -  rep_origin     ori: high-copy-number ColE1/pMB1/pBR322/pUC origin of replication
   4883..5743    -  CDS            AmpR: β-lactamase; bla; confers resistance to ampicillin, carbenicillin, and related antibiotics
   5744..5848    -  promoter       AmpR promoter: bla
   5875..6303    +  rep_origin     f1 ori (sequence partly withheld): f1 bacteriophage origin of replication; arrow indicates direction of (+) strand synthesis
