[The description below was written by a language model from this plasmid's Addgene catalogue record and pLannotate feature annotations shown in this document.]
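Description:
XBP-1 2: pFLAG.XBP1p.CMV2 is a mammalian expression plasmid built on the commercial pFLAG-CMV2 backbone, carrying the mouse Xbp1 cDNA in its IRE1-processed (spliced) form. It is propagated in E. coli through a high-copy ColE1/pUC-type origin and selected with ampicillin via the β-lactamase gene. An f1 origin is also present, along with backbone remnants of the lac region (lacZα and lacI fragments, lac promoter and operator) and a T7 promoter. The sequenced record is about 6.3 kb. No mammalian selection marker is annotated, although an SV40 enhancer/early promoter segment lies downstream of the expression cassette.

Expression is driven by the human cytomegalovirus immediate-early enhancer and promoter and terminated by the human growth hormone polyadenylation signal. According to the depositor, the FLAG epitope was placed immediately after the start codon, giving an N-terminally tagged protein; the short hit annotated as a 3xFLAG fragment corresponds to this single tag. The Xbp1 coding region is annotated as two overlapping fragments, which is consistent with the reading-frame shift produced when IRE1 removes the small intron from the Xbp1 mRNA during the unfolded protein response, yielding the spliced form of this transcription factor. The construct therefore allows the spliced form to be expressed in transfected mammalian cells independently of ER stress and detected or immunoprecipitated through FLAG.

The record notes sequence deviations. Repository sequencing found two amino acid changes relative to the depositor's sequence (G26V and A76V), and a separate report describes a Gly27Val substitution. Its origin and functional significance are unknown, but it lies in a poorly conserved region.
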