Addgene plasmid #21833: XBP-1 2: pFLAG.XBP1p.CMV2
Depositing lab: David Ron. Depositing organization: NYU Grossman School of Medicine. Publication: IRE1 couples endoplasmic reticulum load to secretory capacity by processing the XBP-1 mRNA. Calfon M, Zeng H, Urano F, Till JH, Hubbard SR, Harding HP, Clark SG, Ron D. Nature. 2002 Jan 3. 415(6867):92-6. 10.1038/415092a PubMed 11780124.
Backbone
  Vector backbone: pFLAG-CMV2
  Backbone manufacturer: Sigma
  Backbone size w/o insert (bp): 4700
  Vector type: Mammalian Expression
Growth in bacteria
  Bacterial resistance: Ampicillin, 100 μg/mL
  Growth temperature: 37°C
  Growth strain: DH5alpha
  Copy number: Unknown
Gene/Insert
  Gene/Insert name: XBP-1 processed/spliced (alt names: XBP-1; X-box binding protein 1)
  Species: M. musculus (mouse)
  Entrez Gene: Xbp1 (a.k.a. D11Ertd39e, TREB-5, TREB5, XBP-1)
  Tag / fusion protein: Flag (N terminal on insert)
  Cloning method: Restriction Enzyme
  Sequencing primers: 5′ CMV-F
Terms and licenses: Academic/Nonprofit Terms; Industry Terms: Not Available to Industry
Depositor comments: Addgene sequencing results show two mismatches with author's sequence causing two amino acid mutations - G26V and A76V. FLAG-epitope tagged IRE1-spliced XBP-1 in the mammalian expression plasmid pFLAG-CMV-2. Flag-tagged version of XBP-1 was constructed by inserting the Flag epitope tag sequence immediately 3' of the ATG start codon. Note: Cheah Kathryn Song Eng reported on November 4, 2004 that the sequence of this plasmid deviates from the predicted by G1028T. This impacts on the CDS changing Gly27Val. We do not know if this is a mutation that crept into our construction, a mutation that was present in the cDNA we purchased or if it is a point in which the mouse genome has some variability. Nor do we know the functional significance of this, but we note that the corresponding residue in the human is Ala. Furthermore, this variation/mutation is in a region of relatively poor sequence conservation across species, suggesting that it might not be all that important.
How to cite: XBP-1 2: pFLAG.XBP1p.CMV2 was a gift from David Ron (Addgene plasmid # 21833 ; http://n2t.net/addgene:21833 ; RRID:Addgene_21833)
