>Addgene plasmid #21833 | XBP-1 2: pFLAG.XBP1p.CMV2 | addgene partial sequence | sequence record 53923 | CMV-F 5'-CGCAAATGGGCGGTAGGCGTG-3'
GACTGTTTGTGACCGTCAGAATTGATCTACCATGGACTACAAAGACGATGACGACAAGCTTGTGGTGGCA
GCGGCGCCGAGCGCGGCCACGGCGGCCCCCAAAGTGCTACTCTTATCTGGCCAGCCCGCCTCCGTCGGCC
GGGCGCTGCCGCTCATGGTACCCGGTCCGCGGGCAGCAGGGTCGGAGGCGAGCGGGACACCGCAGGCTCG
CAAGCGGCAGCGGCTCACGCACCTGAGCCCGGAGGAGAAAGCGCTGCGGAGGAAACTGAAAAACAGAGTA
GTAGCGCAGACTGCTCGAGATAGAAAGAAAGCCCGGATGAGCGAGCTGGAGCAGCAAGTGGTGGATTTGG
AAGAAGAGAACCACAAACTCCAGCTAGAAAATCAGCTTTTACGGGAGAAAACTCACGGCCTTGTGGTTGA
GAACCAGGAGTTAAGAACACGCTTGGGAATGGACACGCTGGATCCTGACGAGGTTCCAGAGGTGGAGGCC
AAGGGGAGTGGAGTAAGGCTGGTGGCCGGGTCTGCTGAGTCCGCAGCAGGTGCAGGCCCAGTTGTCACCT
CCCCAGAACATCTTCCCATGGACTCTGACACTGTTGCCTCTTCAGATTCTGAGTCTGATATCCTTTTGGG
CATTCTGGACAAGTTGGACCCTGTCATGTTTTTCAAATGTCCTTCCCCAGAGTCTGCTAGTCTGGAGGAA
CTCCCAGAGGTCTACCCAGAAGGACCTAGTTCCTTACCAGCCTCCCTTTCTCTGTCAGTGGGGACCTCAT
CAGCCAAGCTGGAAGCCATTAATGAACTCATTCGTTTTGACCATGTATACACCAAGCCTCTAGTTTTAGA
G
